Addgene plasmid #152262: pGBW-m4134150
Purpose: Mammalian expression plasmid for SARS-CoV-2 leader protein
Depositing lab: Ginkgo Bioworks & Benjie Chen. Depositing organization: Ginkgo Bioworks.
Backbone
  Vector backbone: pTwist_CMV_Hygro_6
  Backbone size w/o insert (bp): 6525
  Vector type: Mammalian Expression
  Selectable markers: Hygromycin
Growth in bacteria
  Bacterial resistance: Ampicillin, 100 μg/mL
  Growth temperature: 37°C
  Growth strain: DH5alpha
  Copy number: High Copy
Gene/Insert
  Gene/Insert name: SARS-CoV-2 leader protein
  Species: Severe acute respiratory syndrome coronavirus 2
  Insert size (bp): 533
  Mutation: wt
  Entrez Gene: ORF1ab (a.k.a. GU280_gp01)
  Promoter: CMV
  Tag / fusion protein: Cleavable TEV;HA (C terminal on backbone)
  Cloning method: Unknown
Resource information
  A portion of this plasmid was derived from a plasmid made by: GinkgoBioworks
Depositor comments: NCBI reference sequence: YP_009725297.1
How to cite: pGBW-m4134150 was a gift from Ginkgo Bioworks & Benjie Chen (Addgene plasmid # 152262 ; http://n2t.net/addgene:152262 ; RRID:Addgene_152262)
