[The description below was written by a language model from this plasmid's Addgene catalogue record and pLannotate feature annotations shown in this document.]
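Description:
pGBW-m4134150 is a mammalian expression plasmid of about 7.1 kb built on the pTwist_CMV_Hygro_6 backbone, designed to express the SARS-CoV-2 leader protein, the N-terminal cleavage product of the ORF1ab/ORF1a polyprotein (commonly known as nsp1). It is propagated in E. coli through a high-copy ColE1/pUC-type origin and selected with ampicillin via a full-length β-lactamase gene. A second short β-lactamase fragment is also annotated but appears to be only a remnant. For selection in mammalian cells, the plasmid carries a separate cassette in which the human ubiquitin C promoter drives hygromycin B phosphotransferase, followed by a synthetic polyadenylation signal.

The wild-type insert of roughly 530 bp sits downstream of the CMV immediate-early enhancer and promoter elements and is terminated by an SV40 poly(A) signal. The automated annotation matches this coding region to the SARS-CoV-2 replicase polyprotein 1a. Its descriptive text refers to nsp10, but that is generic text carried over from the polyprotein entry rather than a description of this fragment, which the catalogue identifies as the leader protein. According to the catalogue, the backbone supplies a C-terminal HA epitope tag preceded by a TEV protease cleavage site, allowing detection or affinity capture and subsequent tag removal. These small elements are not individually called in the feature table. The expression unit is flanked by β-globin insulator elements and by bacterial and T7 transcription terminators, which help isolate it from neighbouring transcription. The construct suits transient or hygromycin-selected stable expression of the tagged viral protein in mammalian cells, for example for localisation, interaction or functional studies, although the record does not specify a particular application.
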