Features (pLannotate 1.2.2; 19 found; start..end, strand, type, name):
    112..183     +  misc_feature   5' β-globin insulator: insulator upstream of the human β-globin locus (Farrell et al., 2002)
    188..234     -  terminator     T7 terminator: transcription terminator for bacteriophage T7 RNA polymerase
    252..300     -  polyA_signal   poly(A) signal: synthetic polyadenylation signal
    381..684     +  enhancer       CMV enhancer: human cytomegalovirus immediate early enhancer
    757..774     -  promoter       CMV promoter (fragment): human cytomegalovirus (CMV) immediate early promoter
    837..888     +  promoter       CMVd2 promoter: truncated human cytomegalovirus (CMV) immediate early promoter that yields moderately reduced expression relative to the full-length promoter
    963..1499    +  CDS            R1A_SARS2 (fragment) (sequence partly withheld): Experimental evidence at protein level: Swiss-Prot protein existence level 1. [Non-structural protein 10]: Plays a pivotal role in viral transcription by stimulating both nsp14 3'-5' exoribonuclease and nsp16 2'-O-methyltransferase activities. Therefore plays an essential role in viral mRNAs cap methylation. From Severe acute respiratory syndrome coronavirus 2 (2019-nCoV) (SARS-CoV-2).
   1616..1737    -  polyA_signal   SV40 poly(A) signal: SV40 polyadenylation signal
   1760..1829    -  CDS            large T antigen (fragment): large T antigen from SV40 (simian virus 40)
   1852..1898    +  terminator     T7 terminator: transcription terminator for bacteriophage T7 RNA polymerase
   1928..2064    +  terminator     rrnG terminator: transcription terminator from the E. coli ribosomal RNA rrnG operon (Albrechtsen et al., 1991)
   2109..2180    +  misc_feature   3' β-globin insulator: insulator downstream of the human β-globin locus (Farrell et al., 2002)
   2406..2994    -  rep_origin     ori: high-copy-number ColE1/pMB1/pBR322/pUC origin of replication
   3166..3230    -  CDS            bla(M) (fragment): β-lactamase lacking the signal sequence; bla(M); allows cytosolic expression of β-lactamase
   3494..4703    +  promoter       UbC promoter: human ubiquitin C promoter
   4713..5734    +  CDS            HygR (fragment): hygromycin B phosphotransferase confers resistance to hygromycin
   5762..5810    +  polyA_signal   poly(A) signal: synthetic polyadenylation signal
   6076..6936    +  CDS            AmpR: β-lactamase; bla; confers resistance to ampicillin, carbenicillin, and related antibiotics
   6949..7085    +  terminator     rrnG terminator: transcription terminator from the E. coli ribosomal RNA rrnG operon (Albrechtsen et al., 1991)
>Addgene plasmid #152262 | pGBW-m4134150 | addgene full sequence | sequence record 300355 | Addgene NGS Result
CTCCGTCGTTTCGAGCTTACGCGAACAGCCGTGGCGCTCATTTGCTCGTCGGGCATCGAATCTCGTCAGC
TATCGTCAGCTTACCTTTTTGGCAGCGATCGCGGCTCCCGACATCTTGGACCATTAGCTCCACAGGTATC
TTCTTCCCTCTAGTGGTCATAACAGCAGCTTCAGCTACCTCTCAATTCAAAAAACCCCTCAAGACCCGTT
TAGAGGCCCCAAGGGGTTATGCTATCAATCGTTGCGTTACACACACAAAAAACCAACACACATCCATCTT
CGATGGATAGCGATTTTATTATCTAACTGCTGATCGAGTGTAGCCAGATCTAGTAATCAATTACGGGGTC
ATTAGTTCATAGCCCATATATGGAGTTCCGCGTTACATAACTTACGGTAAATGGCCCGCCTGGCTGACCG
CCCAACGACCCCCGCCCATTGACGTCAATAATGACGTATGTTCCCATAGTAACGCCAATAGGGACTTTCC
ATTGACGTCAATGGGTGGAGTATTTACGGTAAACTGCCCACTTGGCAGTACATCAAGTGTATCATATGCC
AAGTACGCCCCCTATTGACGTCAATGACGGTAAATGGCCCGCCTGGCATTATGCCCAGTACATGACCTTA
TGGGACTTTCCTACTTGGCAGTACATCTACGTATTAGTCATCGCTATTACCATGCTGATGCGGTTTTGGC
AGTACATCAATGGGCGTGGATAGCGGTTTGACTCACGGGGATTTCCAAGTCTCCACCCCATTGACGTCAA
TGGGAGTTTGTTTTGGCACCAAAATCAACGGGACTTTCCAAAATGTCGTAACAACTCCGCCCCATTGACG
CAAATGGGCGGTAGGCGTGTACGGTGGGAGGTCTATATAAGCAGAGCTGGTTTAGTGAACCGTCAGATCA
GATCTTTGTCGATCCTACCATCCACTCGACACACCCGCCAGCGGCCGCCACCATGGAGAGCCTTGTCCCT
GGTTTCAAC
[348 nt withheld, positions 990-1337]
AACGGTAATAAAGGAGCTGGTGGCCATAGTTACGGCGCCGATCTAAAGTCATTTGACTTAGGCGACGAGC
TTGGCACTGATCCTTATGAAGATTTTCAAGAAAACTGGAACACTAAACATAGCAGTGGTGTTACCCGTGA
ACTCATGCGTGAGCTTAACGGAGAAAACCTTTACTTTCAGTCGTACCCCTATGACGTACCAGATTATGCG
TAAGGATCCGCAGGCCTCTGCTAGCTTGACTGACTGAGATACAGCGTACCTTCAGCTCACAGACATGATA
AGATACATTGATGAGTTTGGACAAACCACAACTAGAATGCAGTGAAAAAAATGCTTTATTTGTGAAATTT
GTGATGCTATTGCTTTATTTGTAACCATTATAAGCTGCAATAAACAAGTTAACAACAACAATTGCATTCA
TTTTATGTTTCAGGTTCAGGGGGAGGTGTGGGAGGTTTTTTAAAGCAAGTAAAACCTCTACAAATGTGGT
ATTGGCCCATCTCTATCGGTATCGTAGCATAACCCCTTGGGGCCTCTAAACGGGTCTTGAGGGGTTTTTT
GTGCCCCTCGGGCCGGATTGCTATCTACCGGCATTGGCGCAGAAAAAAATGCCTGATGCGACGCTGCGCG
TCTTATACTCCCACATATGCCAGATTCAGCAACGGATACGGCTTCCCCAACTTGCCCACTTCCATACGTG
TCCTCCTTACCAGAAATTTATCCTTAAGGTCGTCAGCTATCCTGCAGGCGATCTCTCGATTTCGATCAAG
ACATTCCTTTAATGGTCTTTTCTGGACACCACTAGGGGTCAGAAGTAGTTCATCAAACTTTCTTCCCTCC
CTAATCTCATTGGTTACCTTGGGCTATCGAAACTTAATTAACCAGTCAAGTCAGCTACTTGGCGAGATCG
ACTTGTCTGGGTTTCGACTACGCTCAGAATTGCGTCAGTCAAGTTCGATCTGGTCCTTGCTATTGCACCC
GTTCTCCGATTACGAGTTTCATTTAAATCATGTGAGCAAAAGGCCAGCAAAAGGCCAGGAACCGTAAAAA
GGCCGCGTTGCTGGCGTTTTTCCATAGGCTCCGCCCCCCTGACGAGCATCACAAAAATCGACGCTCAAGT
CAGAGGTGGCGAAACCCGACAGGACTATAAAGATACCAGGCGTTTCCCCCTGGAAGCTCCCTCGTGCGCT
CTCCTGTTCCGACCCTGCCGCTTACCGGATACCTGTCCGCCTTTCTCCCTTCGGGAAGCGTGGCGCTTTC
TCATAGCTCACGCTGTAGGTATCTCAGTTCGGTGTAGGTCGTTCGCTCCAAGCTGGGCTGTGTGCACGAA
CCCCCCGTTCAGCCCGACCGCTGCGCCTTATCCGGTAACTATCGTCTTGAGTCCAACCCGGTAAGACACG
ACTTATCGCCACTGGCAGCAGCCACTGGTAACAGGATTAGCAGAGCGAGGTATGTAGGCGGTGCTACAGA
GTTCTTGAAGTGGTGGCCTAACTACGGCTACACTAGAAGAACAGTATTTGGTATCTGCGCTCTGCTGAAG
CCAGTTACCTTCGGAAAAAGAGTTGGTAGCTCTTGATCCGGCAAACAAACCACCGCTGGTAGCGGTGGTT
TTTTTGTTTGCAAGCAGCAGATTACGCGCAGAAAAAAAGGATCTCAAGAAGATCCTTTGATCTTTTCTAC
GGGGTCTGACGCTCAGTGGAACGAAAACTCACGTTAAGGGATTTTGGTCATGAGATTATCAAAAAGGATC
TTCACCTAGATCCTTTTAAATTAAAAATGAAGTTTTAAATCAATCTAAAGTATATATGAGTAAACTTGGT
CTGACAGTTACCAATGCTTAATCAGTGAGGCACCTATCTCAGCGATCTGTCTATTTCGTTCATCCATAGT
TGCATTTAAATTTCCGAACTCTCCAAGGCCCTCGTCGGAAAATCTTCAAACCTTTCGTCCGATCCATCTT
GCAGGCTACCTCTCGAACGAACTATCGCAAGTCTCTTGGCCGGCCTTGCGCCTTGGCTATTGCTTGGCAG
CGCCTATCGCCAGGTATTACTCCAATCCCGAATATCCGAGATCGGGATCACCCGAGAGAAGTTCAACCTA
CATCCTCAATCCCGATCTATCCGAGATCCGAGGAATATCGAAATCGGGGCGCGCCTGGCCTCCGCGCCGG
GTTTTGGCGCCTCCCGCGGGCGCCCCCCTCGTCACGGCGAGCGCTGCCACGTCAGACGAAGGGCGCAGGA
GCGTCCTGATCCTTCCGCCCGGACGCTCAGGACAGCGGCCCGCTGCTCATAAGACTCGGCCTTAGAACCC
CAGTATCAGCAGAAGGACATTTTAGGACGGGACTTGGGTGACTCTAGGGCACTGGTTTTCTTTCCAGAGA
GCGGAACAGGCGAGGAAAAGTAGTCCCTTCTCGGCGATTCTGCGGAGGGATCTCCGTGGGGCGGTGAACG
CCGATGATTATATAAGGACGCGCCGGGTGTGGCACAGCTAGTTCCGTCGCAGCCGGGATTTGGGTCGCGG
TTCTTGTTTGTGGATCGCTGTGATCGTCACTTGGTGAGTAGCGGGCTGCTGGGCTGGCCGGGGCTTTCGT
GGCCGCCGGGCCGCTCGGTGGGACGGAAGCGTGTGGAGAGACCGCCAAGGGCTGTAGTCTGGGTCCGCGA
GCAAGGTTGCCCTGAACTGGGGGTTGGGGGGAGCGCAGCAAAATGGCGGCTGTTCCCGAGTCTTGAATGG
AAGACGCTTGTGAGGCGGGCTGTGAGGTCGTTGAAACAAGGTGGGGGGCATGGTGGGCGGCAAGAACCCA
AGGTCTTGAGCCCTTCGCTAATGCGGGAAAGCTCTTATTCGGGTGAGATGGGCTGGGCACCATCTGGGGA
CCCTGACGTGAAGTTTGTCACTGACTGGAGAACTCGGTTTGTCGTCTGTTGCGGGGGCGGCAGTTATGGC
GGTGCCGTTGGGCAGTGCACCCGTACCTTTGGGAGCGCGCGCCCTCGTCGTGTCGTGACGTCACCCGTTC
TGTTGGCTTATAATGCAGGGTGGGGCCACCTGCCGGTAGGTGTGCGGTAGGCTTTTCTCCGTCGCAGGAC
GCAGGGTTCGGGCCTAGGGTAGGCTCTCCTGAATCGACAGGCGCCGGACCTCTGGTGAGGGGAGGGATAA
GTGAGGCGTCAGTTTCTTTGGTCGGTTTTATGTACCTATCTTCTTAAGTAGCTGAAGCTCCGGTTTTGAA
CTATGCGCTCGGGGTTGGCGAGTGTGTTTTGTGAAGTTTTTTAGGCACCTTTTGAAATGTAATCATTTGG
GTCAATATGTAATTTTCAGTGTTAGACTTGTAAATTGTCCGCTAAATTCTGGCCGTTTTTGGCTTTTTTG
TTAGACAACATGGGTAAAAAGCCTGAACTCACCGCGACGTCTGTCGAGAAGTTTCTGATCGAAAAGTTCG
ACAGCGTCTCCGACCTGATGCAGCTCTCGGAGGGCGAAGAATCTCGTGCTTTCAGCTTCGATGTAGGAGG
GCGTGGATATGTCCTGCGGGTAAATAGCTGCGCCGATGGTTTCTACAAAGATCGTTATGTTTATCGGCAC
TTTGCATCCGCCGCGCTCCCGATTCCGGAAGTGCTTGACATTGGGGAGTTCAGCGAGAGCCTGACCTATT
GCATCTCCCGCCGTGCACAGGGTGTCACGTTGCAAGACCTGCCTGAAACCGAACTGCCCGCTGTTCTGCA
GCCGGTCGCGGAGGCAATGGATGCCATCGCTGCCGCCGATCTTAGCCAGACGAGCGGGTTCGGCCCATTC
GGACCGCAAGGAATCGGTCAATACACTACATGGCGTGATTTCATATGCGCGATTGCTGATCCCCATGTGT
ATCACTGGCAAACTGTGATGGACGACACCGTCAGTGCGTCCGTCGCGCAGGCTCTCGATGAGCTGATGCT
TTGGGCCGAGGACTGCCCCGAAGTCCGGCACCTCGTGCACGCGGATTTCGGCTCCAACAATGTCCTGACG
GACAATGGCCGCATAACAGCGGTCATTGACTGGAGCGAGGCGATGTTCGGGGATTCCCAATACGAGGTCG
CCAACATCTTCTTCTGGAGGCCGTGGTTGGCTTGTATGGAGCAGCAGACGCGCTACTTCGAGCGGAGGCA
TCCGGAGCTTGCAGGATCGCCCCGGCTCCGGGCGTATATGCTCCGCATTGGTCTTGACCAACTCTATCAG
AGCTTGGTTGACGGCAATTTCGATGATGCAGCTTGGGCGCAGGGTCGATGCGACGCAATCGTCCGATCCG
GAGCCGGGACTGTCGGGCGTACACAAATCGCCCGCAGAAGCGCCGCCGTCTGGACCGATGGCTGTGTAGA
AGTACTCGCCGATAGTGGAAACCGACGCCCCAGCACTCGTCCGAGGGCAAAGGAATAAGCTAGTATGTAA
GCCTAGTCTTAGATAATAAAATCGCTATCCATCGAAGATGGATGTGTGTTGGTTTTTTGTGTGTGTAACG
CTAGGCGCGCCTGGTGTACCGAGAACGATCCTCTCAGTGCGAGTCTCGACGATCCATATCGTTGCTTGGC
AGTCAGCCAGTCGGAATCCAGCTTGGGACCCAGGAAGTCCAATCGTCAGATATTGTACTCAAGCCTGGTC
ACGGCAGCGTACCGATCTGTTTAAACCTAGATATTGATAGTCTGATCGGTCAACGTATAATCGAGTCCTA
GCTTTTGCAAACATCTATCAAGAGACAGGATCAGCAGGAGGCTTTCGCATGAGTATTCAACATTTCCGTG
TCGCCCTTATTCCCTTTTTTGCGGCATTTTGCCTTCCTGTTTTTGCTCACCCAGAAACGCTGGTGAAAGT
AAAAGATGCTGAAGATCAGTTGGGTGCGCGAGTGGGTTACATCGAACTGGATCTCAACAGCGGTAAGATC
CTTGAGAGTTTTCGCCCCGAAGAACGCTTTCCAATGATGAGCACTTTTAAAGTTCTGCTATGTGGCGCGG
TATTATCCCGTATTGACGCCGGGCAAGAGCAACTCGGTCGCCGCATACACTATTCTCAGAATGACTTGGT
TGAGTATTCACCAGTCACAGAAAAGCATCTTACGGATGGCATGACAGTAAGAGAATTATGCAGTGCTGCC
ATAACCATGAGTGATAACACTGCGGCCAACTTACTTCTGACAACGATTGGAGGACCGAAGGAGCTAACCG
CTTTTTTGCACAACATGGGGGATCATGTAACTCGCCTTGATCGTTGGGAACCGGAGCTGAATGAAGCCAT
ACCAAACGACGAGCGTGACACCACGATGCCTGTAGCAATGGCAACAACCTTGCGTAAACTATTAACTGGC
GAACTACTTACTCTAGCTTCCCGGCAACAGTTGATAGACTGGATGGAGGCGGATAAAGTTGCAGGACCAC
TTCTGCGCTCGGCCCTTCCGGCTGGCTGGTTTATTGCTGATAAATCTGGAGCCGGTGAGCGTGGGTCTCG
CGGTATCATTGCAGCACTGGGGCCAGATGGTAAGCCCTCCCGTATCGTAGTTATCTACACGACGGGGAGT
CAGGCAACTATGGATGAACGAAATAGACAGATCGCTGAGATAGGTGCCTCACTGATTAAGCATTGGTAAC
CGATTCTAGGTGCATTGGCGCAGAAAAAAATGCCTGATGCGACGCTGCGCGTCTTATACTCCCACATATG
CCAGATTCAGCAACGGATACGGCTTCCCCAACTTGCCCACTTCCATACGTGTCCTCCTTACCAGAAATTT
ATCCTTAAGATCCCGAATCGTTTAAACTCGACTCTGGCTCTATCGAAT
